LOCUS       pDD57 4776 bp DNA circular 5-NOV-2018
DEFINITION  .
SOURCE      .
  ORGANISM  .
COMMENT     ApEinfo:methylated:1
COMMENT     This file is created by Vector NTI http://www.invitrogen.com/
COMMENT     ORIGDB|GenBank
COMMENT     VNTDATE|-12540804|
COMMENT     VNTDBDATE|-12540804|
COMMENT     LSOWNER|
COMMENT     VNTNAME|pDD57|
COMMENT     VNTAUTHORNAME|Demo User|
COMMENT     VNTOAUTHORNAME|UNKNOWN|
COMMENT     Vector_NTI_Display_Data_(Do_Not_Edit!)
COMMENT     (SXF
COMMENT     (CGexDoc "pDD57" 0 4776
COMMENT     (CDBMol 0 0 1 1 1 0 0 0 0 "" "" 0 0 0 0 (CObList) (CObList)
            (CObList)
COMMENT     (CObList) -1 "")
COMMENT     (CDocSetData 1 1 0 0 0 0 "MAIN" 1 1 1 1 0 0 1 1 0 1 10 10 4294967295
            50 0
COMMENT     1 0 (CHomObj 0 0 0 3 75) (CWordArray) (CWordArray) (CStringList)
COMMENT     (CStringList "atg" "gtg") (CStringList "taa" "tga" "tag") (CObList)
            1
COMMENT     "{(0,1),2}" 0 0 "" 0 4294967295 0 0 0 0 0 0 0 "MAIN" 0 0 30 0
COMMENT     (CProteinMotifSearchObject 70 20 1 1 1 1 0 0 1 0 0 0 0 0))
COMMENT     (CMolPar 0 0 0 0 4294967295 1 4776 0 0 0 0 0 0 0 0) (CStringList)
COMMENT     (CStringList) (CObList) (COAPar 25 250 50 0 6 4 3 7)
COMMENT     (COAPar 25 250 50 0 6 4 3 7) (COAPar 25 250 50 0 6 4 3 7) (CObList)
COMMENT     (CObList
COMMENT     #0=(CFSignal (CObList) "pMB1 ori" 21 0 0 1216 1835 0 (CStringList)
COMMENT     (CStringList "/ApEinfo_fwdcolor=#ff0000" "/ApEinfo_revcolor=#ff0000"
COMMENT     "/ApEinfo_graphicformat=arrow_data {{0 1 2 0 0 -1} {} 0}"
COMMENT     "width 5 offset 0") 1 1 1 1 "1216..1835")
COMMENT     #1=(CFSignal (CObList) "rrnB_T2_terminator" 43 0 0 20 47 0
            (CStringList)
COMMENT     (CStringList "/ApEinfo_fwdcolor=pink" "/ApEinfo_revcolor=pink"
COMMENT     "/ApEinfo_graphicformat=arrow_data {{0 1 2 0 0 -1} {} 0}"
COMMENT     "width 5 offset 0") 1 1 1 1 "20..47")
COMMENT     #2=(CFSignal (CObList) "GFP+" 4 0 0 316 1035 0 (CStringList)
COMMENT     (CStringList "/ApEinfo_fwdcolor=pink" "/ApEinfo_revcolor=pink"
COMMENT     "/ApEinfo_graphicformat=arrow_data {{0 1 2 0 0 -1} {} 0}"
COMMENT     "width 5 offset 0") 1 1 1 1 "316..1035")
COMMENT     #3=(CFSignal (CObList) "KanR cassette" 21 0 0 2103 3101 0
            (CStringList)
COMMENT     (CStringList "/ApEinfo_fwdcolor=#ff6fcf" "/ApEinfo_revcolor=green"
COMMENT     "/ApEinfo_graphicformat=arrow_data {{0 1 2 0 0 -1} {} 0}"
COMMENT     "width 5 offset 0") 1 1 1 1 "2103..3101")
COMMENT     #4=(CFSignal (CObList) "-35 site" 21 0 0 208 211 0 (CStringList)
COMMENT     (CStringList "/ApEinfo_fwdcolor=cyan" "/ApEinfo_revcolor=green"
COMMENT     "/ApEinfo_graphicformat=arrow_data {{0 1 2 0 0 -1} {} 0}"
COMMENT     "width 5 offset 0") 1 1 1 1 "208..211")
COMMENT     #5=(CFSignal (CObList) "-10 site" 21 0 0 231 236 0 (CStringList)
COMMENT     (CStringList "/ApEinfo_fwdcolor=cyan" "/ApEinfo_revcolor=green"
COMMENT     "/ApEinfo_graphicformat=arrow_data {{0 1 2 0 0 -1} {} 0}"
COMMENT     "width 5 offset 0") 1 1 1 1 "231..236")
COMMENT     #6=(CFSignal (CObList) "pConstitutive" 21 0 0 202 242 0
            (CStringList)
COMMENT     (CStringList "/ApEinfo_fwdcolor=#b3b3b3" "/ApEinfo_revcolor=#800040"
COMMENT     "/ApEinfo_graphicformat=arrow_data {{0 1 2 0 0 -1} {} 0}"
COMMENT     "width 5 offset 0") 1 1 1 1 "202..242")
COMMENT     #7=(CFSignal (CObList) "pAL5000" 21 0 0 3337 4606 0 (CStringList)
COMMENT     (CStringList "/ApEinfo_fwdcolor=#ff6666" "/ApEinfo_revcolor=#ff6666"
COMMENT     "/ApEinfo_graphicformat=arrow_data {{0 1 2 0 0 -1} {} 0}"
COMMENT     "width 5 offset 0") 1 1 1 1 "3337..4606")) (CObList) (CObList)
COMMENT     (CObList) (CObList) (CObList) (CObList)
COMMENT     (CTextView 0
COMMENT     #8=(CGroupPar (CParagraph 0 (0 0) 1 2 0 0 180)
COMMENT     (CObjectList
COMMENT     #9=(CRefLinePar
COMMENT     (CLinePar (CParagraph 0 (0 0) 0 2 0 0 233) "pDD57" 2) 5 "" 0 4)
COMMENT     #10=(CFolderPar
COMMENT     (CGroupPar (CParagraph 1 (0 0) 1 1 0 0 178)
COMMENT     (CObjectList
COMMENT     #11=(CLinePar (CParagraph 0 (0 0) 1 2 1 0 180) "DNA 'pDD57'"
COMMENT     1)
COMMENT     #12=(CLinePar (CParagraph 0 (0 0) 1 2 1 0 180) "." 1)
COMMENT     #13=(CLinePar (CParagraph 0 (0 0) 1 2 1 0 180)
COMMENT     "Currently local object. Original author: UNKNOWN" 1)
COMMENT     #14=(CLinePar (CParagraph 0 (0 0) 1 2 1 0 180)
COMMENT     "Created: 11/05/18 07:39PM" 1)
COMMENT     #15=(CLinePar (CParagraph 0 (0 0) 1 2 1 0 180)
COMMENT     "Last Modified: 11/05/18 07:39PM" 1)
COMMENT     #16=(CLinePar (CParagraph 0 (0 0) 1 2 1 0 180)
COMMENT     "length: 4776 bp" 1)
COMMENT     #17=(CLinePar (CParagraph 0 (0 0) 1 2 1 0 180)
COMMENT     "storage type: Basic" 1)
COMMENT     #18=(CLinePar (CParagraph 0 (0 0) 1 2 1 0 180)
COMMENT     "form: Circular" 1))) "General Description")
COMMENT     #19=(CFolderPar
COMMENT     (CGroupPar (CParagraph 2 (0 0) 1 1 0 0 178)
COMMENT     (CObjectList
COMMENT     #20=(CLinePar (CParagraph 0 (0 0) 1 2 1 0 180)
COMMENT     "Original Source Database: GenBank" 1)
COMMENT     #21=(CLinePar (CParagraph 0 (0 0) 1 2 1 0 180)
COMMENT     "Modification Date in the Original DB: 17-MAY-2016" 1)
COMMENT     #22=(CLinePar (CParagraph 0 (0 0) 1 2 1 0 180)
COMMENT     "Sequence Source: ." 1)
COMMENT     #23=(CLinePar (CParagraph 0 (0 0) 1 2 1 0 180)
COMMENT     "Organizm(s): .(.)"
COMMENT     1))) "Standard Fields")
COMMENT     #24=(CRefLinePar
COMMENT     (CLinePar (CParagraph 0 (0 0) 0 2 0 0 233) "Comments" 2) 1 ""
COMMENT     0 0)
COMMENT     #25=(CFolderPar
COMMENT     (CGroupPar (CParagraph 8 (0 0) 1 2 0 0 178) (CObjectList))
COMMENT     "Annotations")
COMMENT     #26=(CFolderPar
COMMENT     (CGroupPar (CParagraph 12 (6 0) 1 1 0 0 178)
COMMENT     (CObjectList
COMMENT     #27=(CFolderPar
COMMENT     (CGroupPar (CParagraph 4 (7 4 0) 1 1 1 0 178)
COMMENT     (CObjectList
COMMENT     #28=(CFolderPar
COMMENT     (CGroupPar
COMMENT     (CParagraph 316 (3 #2# 0) 1 2 2 0 327)
COMMENT     (CObjectList
COMMENT     #29=(CLinePar (CParagraph 0 (0 0) 1 2 3 0 180)
COMMENT     "Start: 316 End: 1035" 1)
COMMENT     #30=(CLinePar (CParagraph 0 (0 0) 1 2 3 0 180)
COMMENT     "Original Location Description:" 1)
COMMENT     #31=(CLinePar (CParagraph 0 (0 0) 1 2 3 0 180)
COMMENT     " 316..1035" 1)
COMMENT     #32=(CLinePar (CParagraph 0 (0 0) 1 2 3 0 180)
COMMENT     "Qualifiers:" 1)
COMMENT     #33=(CLinePar (CParagraph 0 (0 0) 1 2 3 0 180)
COMMENT     " /ApEinfo_fwdcolor=pink" 1)
COMMENT     #34=(CLinePar (CParagraph 0 (0 0) 1 2 3 0 180)
COMMENT     " /ApEinfo_revcolor=pink" 1)
COMMENT     #35=(CLinePar (CParagraph 0 (0 0) 1 2 3 0 180)
COMMENT     " /ApEinfo_graphicformat=arrow_data {{0 1 2 0 0 -1} {} 0}"
COMMENT     1)
COMMENT     #36=(CLinePar (CParagraph 0 (0 0) 1 2 3 0 180)
COMMENT     " width 5 offset 0" 1))) "GFP+")))
COMMENT     "CDS (1 total)")
COMMENT     #37=(CFolderPar
COMMENT     (CGroupPar (CParagraph 21 (7 21 0) 1 1 1 0 178)
COMMENT     (CObjectList
COMMENT     #38=(CFolderPar
COMMENT     (CGroupPar
COMMENT     (CParagraph 202 (3 #6# 0) 1 2 2 0 194)
COMMENT     (CObjectList
COMMENT     #39=(CLinePar (CParagraph 0 (0 0) 1 2 3 0 180)
COMMENT     "Start: 202 End: 242 " 1)
COMMENT     #40=(CLinePar (CParagraph 0 (0 0) 1 2 3 0 180)
COMMENT     "Original Location Description:" 1)
COMMENT     #41=(CLinePar (CParagraph 0 (0 0) 1 2 3 0 180)
COMMENT     " 202..242" 1)
COMMENT     #42=(CLinePar (CParagraph 0 (0 0) 1 2 3 0 180)
COMMENT     "Qualifiers:" 1)
COMMENT     #43=(CLinePar (CParagraph 0 (0 0) 1 2 3 0 180)
COMMENT     " /ApEinfo_fwdcolor=#b3b3b3" 1)
COMMENT     #44=(CLinePar (CParagraph 0 (0 0) 1 2 3 0 180)
COMMENT     " /ApEinfo_revcolor=#800040" 1)
COMMENT     #45=(CLinePar (CParagraph 0 (0 0) 1 2 3 0 180)
COMMENT     " /ApEinfo_graphicformat=arrow_data {{0 1 2 0 0 -1} {} 0}"
COMMENT     1)
COMMENT     #46=(CLinePar (CParagraph 0 (0 0) 1 2 3 0 180)
COMMENT     " width 5 offset 0" 1)))
COMMENT     "pConstitutive")
COMMENT     #47=(CFolderPar
COMMENT     (CGroupPar
COMMENT     (CParagraph 208 (3 #4# 0) 1 2 2 0 194)
COMMENT     (CObjectList
COMMENT     #48=(CLinePar (CParagraph 0 (0 0) 1 2 3 0 180)
COMMENT     "Start: 208 End: 211 " 1)
COMMENT     #49=(CLinePar (CParagraph 0 (0 0) 1 2 3 0 180)
COMMENT     "Original Location Description:" 1)
COMMENT     #50=(CLinePar (CParagraph 0 (0 0) 1 2 3 0 180)
COMMENT     " 208..211" 1)
COMMENT     #51=(CLinePar (CParagraph 0 (0 0) 1 2 3 0 180)
COMMENT     "Qualifiers:" 1)
COMMENT     #52=(CLinePar (CParagraph 0 (0 0) 1 2 3 0 180)
COMMENT     " /ApEinfo_fwdcolor=cyan" 1)
COMMENT     #53=(CLinePar (CParagraph 0 (0 0) 1 2 3 0 180)
COMMENT     " /ApEinfo_revcolor=green" 1)
COMMENT     #54=(CLinePar (CParagraph 0 (0 0) 1 2 3 0 180)
COMMENT     " /ApEinfo_graphicformat=arrow_data {{0 1 2 0 0 -1} {} 0}"
COMMENT     1)
COMMENT     #55=(CLinePar (CParagraph 0 (0 0) 1 2 3 0 180)
COMMENT     " width 5 offset 0" 1))) "-35 site")
COMMENT     #56=(CFolderPar
COMMENT     (CGroupPar
COMMENT     (CParagraph 231 (3 #5# 0) 1 2 2 0 194)
COMMENT     (CObjectList
COMMENT     #57=(CLinePar (CParagraph 0 (0 0) 1 2 3 0 180)
COMMENT     "Start: 231 End: 236 " 1)
COMMENT     #58=(CLinePar (CParagraph 0 (0 0) 1 2 3 0 180)
COMMENT     "Original Location Description:" 1)
COMMENT     #59=(CLinePar (CParagraph 0 (0 0) 1 2 3 0 180)
COMMENT     " 231..236" 1)
COMMENT     #60=(CLinePar (CParagraph 0 (0 0) 1 2 3 0 180)
COMMENT     "Qualifiers:" 1)
COMMENT     #61=(CLinePar (CParagraph 0 (0 0) 1 2 3 0 180)
COMMENT     " /ApEinfo_fwdcolor=cyan" 1)
COMMENT     #62=(CLinePar (CParagraph 0 (0 0) 1 2 3 0 180)
COMMENT     " /ApEinfo_revcolor=green" 1)
COMMENT     #63=(CLinePar (CParagraph 0 (0 0) 1 2 3 0 180)
COMMENT     " /ApEinfo_graphicformat=arrow_data {{0 1 2 0 0 -1} {} 0}"
COMMENT     1)
COMMENT     #64=(CLinePar (CParagraph 0 (0 0) 1 2 3 0 180)
COMMENT     " width 5 offset 0" 1))) "-10 site")
COMMENT     #65=(CFolderPar
COMMENT     (CGroupPar
COMMENT     (CParagraph 1216 (3 #0# 0) 1 2 2 0 194)
COMMENT     (CObjectList
COMMENT     #66=(CLinePar (CParagraph 0 (0 0) 1 2 3 0 180)
COMMENT     "Start: 1216 End: 1835" 1)
COMMENT     #67=(CLinePar (CParagraph 0 (0 0) 1 2 3 0 180)
COMMENT     "Original Location Description:" 1)
COMMENT     #68=(CLinePar (CParagraph 0 (0 0) 1 2 3 0 180)
COMMENT     " 1216..1835" 1)
COMMENT     #69=(CLinePar (CParagraph 0 (0 0) 1 2 3 0 180)
COMMENT     "Qualifiers:" 1)
COMMENT     #70=(CLinePar (CParagraph 0 (0 0) 1 2 3 0 180)
COMMENT     " /ApEinfo_fwdcolor=#ff0000" 1)
COMMENT     #71=(CLinePar (CParagraph 0 (0 0) 1 2 3 0 180)
COMMENT     " /ApEinfo_revcolor=#ff0000" 1)
COMMENT     #72=(CLinePar (CParagraph 0 (0 0) 1 2 3 0 180)
COMMENT     " /ApEinfo_graphicformat=arrow_data {{0 1 2 0 0 -1} {} 0}"
COMMENT     1)
COMMENT     #73=(CLinePar (CParagraph 0 (0 0) 1 2 3 0 180)
COMMENT     " width 5 offset 0" 1))) "pMB1 ori")
COMMENT     #74=(CFolderPar
COMMENT     (CGroupPar
COMMENT     (CParagraph 2103 (3 #3# 0) 1 2 2 0 194)
COMMENT     (CObjectList
COMMENT     #75=(CLinePar (CParagraph 0 (0 0) 1 2 3 0 180)
COMMENT     "Start: 2103 End: 3101" 1)
COMMENT     #76=(CLinePar (CParagraph 0 (0 0) 1 2 3 0 180)
COMMENT     "Original Location Description:" 1)
COMMENT     #77=(CLinePar (CParagraph 0 (0 0) 1 2 3 0 180)
COMMENT     " 2103..3101" 1)
COMMENT     #78=(CLinePar (CParagraph 0 (0 0) 1 2 3 0 180)
COMMENT     "Qualifiers:" 1)
COMMENT     #79=(CLinePar (CParagraph 0 (0 0) 1 2 3 0 180)
COMMENT     " /ApEinfo_fwdcolor=#ff6fcf" 1)
COMMENT     #80=(CLinePar (CParagraph 0 (0 0) 1 2 3 0 180)
COMMENT     " /ApEinfo_revcolor=green" 1)
COMMENT     #81=(CLinePar (CParagraph 0 (0 0) 1 2 3 0 180)
COMMENT     " /ApEinfo_graphicformat=arrow_data {{0 1 2 0 0 -1} {} 0}"
COMMENT     1)
COMMENT     #82=(CLinePar (CParagraph 0 (0 0) 1 2 3 0 180)
COMMENT     " width 5 offset 0" 1)))
COMMENT     "KanR cassette")
COMMENT     #83=(CFolderPar
COMMENT     (CGroupPar
COMMENT     (CParagraph 3337 (3 #7# 0) 1 2 2 0 194)
COMMENT     (CObjectList
COMMENT     #84=(CLinePar (CParagraph 0 (0 0) 1 2 3 0 180)
COMMENT     "Start: 3337 End: 4606" 1)
COMMENT     #85=(CLinePar (CParagraph 0 (0 0) 1 2 3 0 180)
COMMENT     "Original Location Description:" 1)
COMMENT     #86=(CLinePar (CParagraph 0 (0 0) 1 2 3 0 180)
COMMENT     " 3337..4606" 1)
COMMENT     #87=(CLinePar (CParagraph 0 (0 0) 1 2 3 0 180)
COMMENT     "Qualifiers:" 1)
COMMENT     #88=(CLinePar (CParagraph 0 (0 0) 1 2 3 0 180)
COMMENT     " /ApEinfo_fwdcolor=#ff6666" 1)
COMMENT     #89=(CLinePar (CParagraph 0 (0 0) 1 2 3 0 180)
COMMENT     " /ApEinfo_revcolor=#ff6666" 1)
COMMENT     #90=(CLinePar (CParagraph 0 (0 0) 1 2 3 0 180)
COMMENT     " /ApEinfo_graphicformat=arrow_data {{0 1 2 0 0 -1} {} 0}"
COMMENT     1)
COMMENT     #91=(CLinePar (CParagraph 0 (0 0) 1 2 3 0 180)
COMMENT     " width 5 offset 0" 1))) "pAL5000")))
COMMENT     "Misc. Feature (6 total)")
COMMENT     #92=(CFolderPar
COMMENT     (CGroupPar (CParagraph 43 (7 43 0) 1 1 1 0 178)
COMMENT     (CObjectList
COMMENT     #93=(CFolderPar
COMMENT     (CGroupPar (CParagraph 20 (3 #1# 0) 1 2 2 0 194)
COMMENT     (CObjectList
COMMENT     #94=(CLinePar (CParagraph 0 (0 0) 1 2 3 0 180)
COMMENT     "Start: 20 End: 47 " 1)
COMMENT     #95=(CLinePar (CParagraph 0 (0 0) 1 2 3 0 180)
COMMENT     "Original Location Description:" 1)
COMMENT     #96=(CLinePar (CParagraph 0 (0 0) 1 2 3 0 180)
COMMENT     " 20..47" 1)
COMMENT     #97=(CLinePar (CParagraph 0 (0 0) 1 2 3 0 180)
COMMENT     "Qualifiers:" 1)
COMMENT     #98=(CLinePar (CParagraph 0 (0 0) 1 2 3 0 180)
COMMENT     " /ApEinfo_fwdcolor=pink" 1)
COMMENT     #99=(CLinePar (CParagraph 0 (0 0) 1 2 3 0 180)
COMMENT     " /ApEinfo_revcolor=pink" 1)
COMMENT     #100=(CLinePar
COMMENT     (CParagraph 0 (0 0) 1 2 3 0 180)
COMMENT     " /ApEinfo_graphicformat=arrow_data {{0 1 2 0 0 -1} {} 0}"
COMMENT     1)
COMMENT     #101=(CLinePar
COMMENT     (CParagraph 0 (0 0) 1 2 3 0 180)
COMMENT     " width 5 offset 0" 1)))
COMMENT     "rrnB_T2_terminator"))) "Terminator (1 total)")))
COMMENT     "Feature Map"))))
COMMENT     (CGraphView
COMMENT     (CWStyleSheet
COMMENT     (CObjectList
COMMENT     #102=(CWidgetStyle "RSite Label" 1 (LOGPEN 0 0 13408563) 1 0 1
COMMENT     (LOGFONT 0 0 0 0 400 0 0 0 0 3 2 1 18 "Georgia") 0.555556 0 1 5
COMMENT     "@N (@S)" 0)
COMMENT     #103=(CWidgetStyle "Signal Label" 1 (LOGPEN 0 0 0) 1 0 1
COMMENT     (LOGFONT 0 0 0 0 700 0 0 0 0 3 2 1 34 "Arial") 0.666667 0 1 1
COMMENT     "@N" 0)
COMMENT     #104=(CWidgetStyle "Molecule Label 2" 0 0 1
COMMENT     (LOGFONT 0 0 0 0 400 0 0 0 0 3 2 1 18 "Georgia") 0.555556 0 1 16
COMMENT     "@L bp" 0)
COMMENT     #105=(CWidgetStyle "Molecule Label 1" 0 0 1
COMMENT     (LOGFONT 0 0 0 0 400 0 0 0 0 3 2 1 34 "Verdana") 0.833333 0 1 1
COMMENT     "@N" 0)
COMMENT     #106=(CWidgetStyle "Shape 3" 1 (LOGPEN 0 0 3355545) 1 1
COMMENT     (LOGBRUSH 0 6724095 0) 0 0 1 (LOGSHAPE 9 1 0.8 1.8 0))
COMMENT     #107=(CWidgetStyle "Shape 1" 1 (LOGPEN 0 0 6723840) 1 1
COMMENT     (LOGBRUSH 0 10079334 0) 0 0 1 (LOGSHAPE 9 1 0.8 1.8 0))
COMMENT     #108=(CWidgetStyle "Axis" 1 (LOGPEN 0 0 10079436) 2 1
COMMENT     (LOGBRUSH 0 13434879 0) 0 0 1 (LOGSHAPE 10 1 0 0 0))
COMMENT     #109=(CWidgetStyle "Line 2" 1 (LOGPEN 0 0 6723840) 8 0 0 0 1
COMMENT     (LOGSHAPE 1 1.9 0 0 0))
COMMENT     #110=(CWidgetStyle "RSite" 1 (LOGPEN 0 0 10053171) 8 0 0 0 1
COMMENT     (LOGSHAPE 1 1.9 0 0 0))
COMMENT     #111=(CWidgetStyle "Short Signal" 1 (LOGPEN 0 0 13395507) 10 0 0 0 1
COMMENT     (LOGSHAPE 1 1.9 0 0 0))
COMMENT     #112=(CWidgetStyle "Uniq RSite Label" 1 (LOGPEN 0 0 153) 1 0 1
COMMENT     (LOGFONT 0 0 0 0 400 0 0 0 0 3 2 1 18 "Georgia") 0.555556 128 1
COMMENT     5 "@N (@S)" 0)
COMMENT     #113=(CWidgetStyle "Vanilla" 1 (LOGPEN 0 0 0) 1 1
COMMENT     (LOGBRUSH 0 16777215 0) 1
COMMENT     (LOGFONT 0 0 0 0 400 0 0 0 0 7 48 2 18 "Times New Roman") 0.8 0
COMMENT     1 2 "?" 0)
COMMENT     #114=(CWidgetStyle "Mark 1" 0 0 1
COMMENT     (LOGFONT 0 0 0 0 400 0 0 0 2 7 48 2 2 "Windings") 0.7 0 1 2 "?"
COMMENT     0)
COMMENT     #115=(CWidgetStyle "Motif Label" 1 (LOGPEN 0 0 16744512) 1 0 1
COMMENT     (LOGFONT 0 0 0 0 400 0 0 0 0 3 2 1 34 "Arial") 0.611111 8388608
COMMENT     1 65535 "@N (@H)" 0)
COMMENT     #116=(CWidgetStyle "Fragment Label 2" 1 (LOGPEN 0 0 0) 1 0 1
COMMENT     (LOGFONT 0 0 0 0 400 0 0 0 0 3 2 1 49 "Courier New") 1.05 0 1 48
COMMENT     "@F bp (molecule @L bp)" 0)
COMMENT     #117=(CWidgetStyle "Fragment Label 1" 1 (LOGPEN 0 0 0) 1 0 1
COMMENT     (LOGFONT 0 0 0 0 400 0 0 0 0 3 2 1 34 "Arial") 0.91 0 1 1
COMMENT     "Fragment of @N" 0)
COMMENT     #118=(CWidgetStyle "Shape 4" 1 (LOGPEN 0 0 0) 1 1
COMMENT     (LOGBRUSH 2 8388608 5) 0 0 0)
COMMENT     #119=(CWidgetStyle "Shape 2" 1 (LOGPEN 0 0 0) 1 1 (LOGBRUSH 0 128 0)
            0
COMMENT     0 0)
COMMENT     #120=(CWidgetStyle "Shape 0" 1 (LOGPEN 0 0 0) 1 1 (LOGBRUSH 0 0 0) 0
            0
COMMENT     0)
COMMENT     #121=(CWidgetStyle "ORF" 1 (LOGPEN 0 0 16384) 8 0 0 0 1
COMMENT     (LOGSHAPE 7 0.2 3.41182 2.86186 0.609808))
COMMENT     #122=(CWidgetStyle "Line 4" 1 (LOGPEN 0 0 32768) 8 0 0 0 0)
COMMENT     #123=(CWidgetStyle "Line 3" 1 (LOGPEN 0 0 16711680) 8 0 0 0 0)
COMMENT     #124=(CWidgetStyle "Line 1" 1 (LOGPEN 0 0 16711680) 1 0 0 0 0)
COMMENT     #125=(CWidgetStyle "Short Promoter" 1 (LOGPEN 0 0 128) 6 0 0 0 0)
COMMENT     #126=(CWidgetStyle "Motif" 1 (LOGPEN 0 0 0) 1 0 0 0 0)
COMMENT     #127=(CWidgetStyle "Line 0" 1 (LOGPEN 0 0 0) 8 0 0 0 0)
COMMENT     #128=(CWidgetStyle "Void" 0 0 0 0 0)
COMMENT     #129=(CWidgetStyle "General Label" 1 (LOGPEN 0 0 0) 1 0 1
COMMENT     (LOGFONT 0 0 0 0 400 0 0 0 0 3 2 1 18 "Times New Roman") 0.91 0
COMMENT     1 3 "@T @N " 0)
COMMENT     #130=(CWidgetStyle "Position" 1 (LOGPEN 0 0 0) 1 0 0 0 0)
COMMENT     #131=(CWidgetStyle "Annotation" 0 0 1
COMMENT     (LOGFONT 0 0 0 0 400 0 0 0 0 3 2 1 18 "Times New Roman") 0.91 0
COMMENT     0 0)
COMMENT     #132=(CWidgetStyle "Position Label" 1 (LOGPEN 0 0 8388608) 1 0 1
COMMENT     (LOGFONT 0 0 0 0 400 0 1 0 0 3 2 1 34 "Arial") 0.63 8388608 1 1
COMMENT     "@N" 0)
COMMENT     #133=(CWidgetStyle "Range" 1 (LOGPEN 0 0 0) 1 1
COMMENT     (LOGBRUSH 0 16777215 0) 0 0 0)
COMMENT     #134=(CWidgetStyle "Range Label" 1 (LOGPEN 0 0 8388608) 1 0 1
COMMENT     (LOGFONT 0 0 0 0 400 0 1 0 0 3 2 1 34 "Arial") 0.63 8388608 1 1
COMMENT     "@N" 0)
COMMENT     #135=(CWidgetStyle "ORF Label" 1 (LOGPEN 0 0 49216) 1 0 1
COMMENT     (LOGFONT 0 0 0 0 400 0 0 0 0 3 2 1 18 "Times New Roman")
COMMENT     0.611111 0 1 65535 "@N" 0)
COMMENT     #136=(CWidgetStyle "CDS Label" 1 (LOGPEN 0 0 4227264) 1 0 1
COMMENT     (LOGFONT 0 0 0 0 400 0 0 0 0 3 2 1 34 "Arial") 0.555556 255 1 1
COMMENT     "@N" 0)
COMMENT     #137=(CWidgetStyle "Shape 5" 1 (LOGPEN 0 0 0) 3 1
COMMENT     (LOGBRUSH 0 16777113 0) 1
COMMENT     (LOGFONT 0 0 0 0 400 0 0 0 0 7 48 2 50 "Arial") 0.9 0 0 1
COMMENT     (LOGSHAPE 9 1 0.8 1.8 0))
COMMENT     #138=(CWidgetStyle "CDS" 1 (LOGPEN 0 0 0) 1 1 (LOGBRUSH 2 39423 3) 0
            0
COMMENT     1 (LOGSHAPE 9 1 0.8 1.8 0))
COMMENT     #139=(CWidgetStyle "Label 2" 1 (LOGPEN 0 0 4227264) 1 0 1
COMMENT     (LOGFONT 0 0 0 0 400 0 0 0 0 3 2 1 34 "Arial") 0.944444 8388608
COMMENT     1 1 "@N" 0)
COMMENT     #140=(CWidgetStyle "Label 3" 1 (LOGPEN 0 0 8421376) 1 0 1
COMMENT     (LOGFONT 0 0 0 0 700 255 0 0 0 3 2 1 34 "Arial") 0.833333 255 1
COMMENT     5 "@N (@S)" 0)
COMMENT     #141=(CWidgetStyle "Label 4" 1 (LOGPEN 0 0 8437824) 1 0 1
COMMENT     (LOGFONT 0 0 0 0 400 0 0 0 0 3 2 1 34 "Arial") 0.722222 0 1 5
COMMENT     "@N (@S)" 0)) 0.164644 1.74233 0.164644 2.53336
COMMENT     (70 (CShapeMapEntry 0 "Unique RSite" 1 "Uniq RSite Label") 67
COMMENT     (CShapeMapEntry 0 "ORF" 0 "ORF Label")) 40.0378 40.0378 39 39 0.1
COMMENT     -4776) 1 1 0 1 1
COMMENT     (mapper: 16.5198 -16.2302 40.0378 40.0378 0.01 10 -1 4776 4776 1 0
            0)
COMMENT     #142=(CGroupWidget (CWidget 0 (0 0) 1 2 0 0 Nil 1918975348 100)
COMMENT     (CObjectList
COMMENT     #143=(CGroupWidget (CWidget 1 (0 0) 1 2 0 0 Nil -322 100)
COMMENT     (CObjectList
COMMENT     #144=(CAxis
COMMENT     (CWideLine
COMMENT     (CWidget 0 (0 0) 1 2 0 0 #108# 673196404 0)
COMMENT     (LOGPEN 0 0 10079436) 2 (LOGBRUSH 0 13434879 0) 1
COMMENT     6.2755 6.2735 1 0.0214037) 0.131348)
COMMENT     #145=(CLabel (CWidget 1001 (0 0) 1 2 0 0 #105# -977 100)
COMMENT     (LOGPEN 0 0 0) 1
COMMENT     (LOGFONT 58 22 0 0 400 0 0 0 0 3 2 1 34 "Verdana")
COMMENT     1.74233 0.833333 0 "pDD57" "@N" 1 0 0.871165 0 -10
COMMENT     3.94627 1.47361 Nil)
COMMENT     #146=(CLabel
COMMENT     (CWidget 1002 (0 0) 1 2 0 0 #104# 1516413184 100)
COMMENT     (LOGPEN 0 0 0) 1
COMMENT     (LOGFONT 38 14 0 0 400 0 0 0 0 3 2 1 18 "Georgia")
COMMENT     1.74233 0.555556 0 "4776 bp" "@L bp" 16 0 -0.871165
COMMENT     0 -10.8 2.99717 0.949103 Nil)) (CObjectList))
COMMENT     #147=(CGroupWidget (CWidget 10 (6 0) 1 2 0 0 Nil -182 100)
COMMENT     (CObjectList
COMMENT     #148=(CGroupWidget
COMMENT     (CWidget 4 (7 4 0) 1 2 0 0 Nil -703 100)
COMMENT     (CObjectList
COMMENT     #149=(CWideArrow
COMMENT     (CWideLine
COMMENT     (CWidget 0 (3 #2# 0) 1 2 0 0 #106# 0 100)
COMMENT     (LOGPEN 0 0 3355545) 1
COMMENT     (LOGBRUSH 0 6724095 0) 1 4.91373 5.85944 1
COMMENT     0.082322) 0.8 1.8 0)
COMMENT     #150=(CLabel (CWidget 0 (0 0) 1 2 0 0 #103# 0 100)
COMMENT     (LOGPEN 0 0 0) 1
COMMENT     (LOGFONT 46 17 0 0 700 0 0 0 0 3 2 1 34
COMMENT     "Arial") 1.74233 0.666667 0 "GFP+" "@N" 1
COMMENT     11.3991 6.96932 0 -10 2.29783 1.07399 #149#))
COMMENT     (CObjectList))
COMMENT     #151=(CGroupWidget
COMMENT     (CWidget 21 (7 21 0) 1 2 0 0 Nil -643 100)
COMMENT     (CObjectList
COMMENT     #152=(CWideArrow
COMMENT     (CWideLine
COMMENT     (CWidget 0 (3 #0# 0) 1 2 0 0 #107# 0 100)
COMMENT     (LOGPEN 0 0 6723840) 1
COMMENT     (LOGBRUSH 0 10079334 0) 1 3.86295 4.67731 1
COMMENT     0.082322) 0.8 1.8 0)
COMMENT     #153=(CLabel
COMMENT     (CWidget 0 (0 0) 1 2 0 0 #103# 50554456 100)
COMMENT     (LOGPEN 0 0 0) 1
COMMENT     (LOGFONT 46 17 0 0 700 0 0 0 0 3 2 1 34
COMMENT     "Arial") 1.74233 0.666667 0 "pMB1 ori" "@N"
COMMENT     1 13.1311 -5.22699 0 -10 3.67153 1.07399
COMMENT     #152#)
COMMENT     #154=(CWideArrow
COMMENT     (CWideLine
COMMENT     (CWidget 0 (3 #3# 0) 1 2 0 0 #107# 0 100)
COMMENT     (LOGPEN 0 0 6723840) 1
COMMENT     (LOGBRUSH 0 10079334 0) 1 2.20008 3.51225 1
COMMENT     0.082322) 0.8 1.8 0)
COMMENT     #155=(CLabel
COMMENT     (CWidget 0 (0 0) 1 2 0 0 #103# 1717791080 100)
COMMENT     (LOGPEN 0 0 0) 1
COMMENT     (LOGFONT 46 17 0 0 700 0 0 0 0 3 2 1 34
COMMENT     "Arial") 1.74233 0.666667 0 "KanR cassette"
COMMENT     "@N" 1 -7.41351 -12.1963 0 -10 5.79452
COMMENT     1.07399 #154#)
COMMENT     #156=(CScratch
COMMENT     (CWidget 0 (3 #4# 0) 1 2 0 0 #111# 0 100)
COMMENT     (LOGPEN 0 8 13395507) 10 1 6.00129 1.9
COMMENT     0.082322 1)
COMMENT     #157=(CLabel
COMMENT     (CWidget 0 (0 0) 1 2 0 0 #103# 1918975348 100)
COMMENT     (LOGPEN 0 0 0) 1
COMMENT     (LOGFONT 46 17 0 0 700 0 0 0 0 3 2 1 34
COMMENT     "Arial") 1.74233 0.666667 0 "-35 site" "@N"
COMMENT     1 5.7699 12.1963 0 -10 2.92224 1.07399 #156#)
COMMENT     #158=(CScratch
COMMENT     (CWidget 0 (3 #5# 0) 1 2 0 0 #111# 0 100)
COMMENT     (LOGPEN 0 8 13395507) 10 1 5.97108 1.9
COMMENT     0.082322 1)
COMMENT     #159=(CLabel
COMMENT     (CWidget 0 (0 0) 1 2 0 0 #103# 7250268 100)
COMMENT     (LOGPEN 0 0 0) 1
COMMENT     (LOGFONT 46 17 0 0 700 0 0 0 0 3 2 1 34
COMMENT     "Arial") 1.74233 0.666667 0 "-10 site" "@N"
COMMENT     1 10.3744 8.71165 0 -10 2.92224 1.07399 #158#)
COMMENT     #160=(CWideArrow
COMMENT     (CWideLine
COMMENT     (CWidget 0 (3 #6# 0) 1 2 0 0 #107# 0 100)
COMMENT     (LOGPEN 0 0 6723840) 1
COMMENT     (LOGBRUSH 0 10079334 0) 0.835356 5.95532
COMMENT     6.00918 1 0.082322) 0.8 1.8 0)
COMMENT     #161=(CLabel
COMMENT     (CWidget 0 (0 0) 1 2 0 0 #103# 840970528 100)
COMMENT     (LOGPEN 0 0 0) 1
COMMENT     (LOGFONT 46 17 0 0 700 0 0 0 0 3 2 1 34
COMMENT     "Arial") 1.74233 0.666667 0 "pConstitutive"
COMMENT     "@N" 1 9.56614 10.454 0 -10 5.41988 1.07399
COMMENT     #160#)
COMMENT     #162=(CWideArrow
COMMENT     (CWideLine
COMMENT     (CWidget 0 (3 #7# 0) 1 2 0 0 #107# 0 100)
COMMENT     (LOGPEN 0 0 6723840) 1
COMMENT     (LOGBRUSH 0 10079334 0) 1 0.223292 1.89141 1
COMMENT     0.082322) 0.8 1.8 0)
COMMENT     #163=(CLabel
COMMENT     (CWidget 0 (0 0) 1 2 0 0 #103# 1918975348 100)
COMMENT     (LOGPEN 0 0 0) 1
COMMENT     (LOGFONT 46 17 0 0 700 0 0 0 0 3 2 1 34
COMMENT     "Arial") 1.74233 0.666667 0 "pAL5000" "@N" 1
COMMENT     -12.9866 5.22699 0 -10 3.54665 1.07399 #162#))
COMMENT     (CObjectList))
COMMENT     #164=(CGroupWidget
COMMENT     (CWidget 43 (7 43 0) 1 2 0 0 Nil -112 100)
COMMENT     (CObjectList
COMMENT     #165=(CScratch
COMMENT     (CWidget 0 (3 #1# 0) 1 2 0 0 #111# 0 100)
COMMENT     (LOGPEN 0 8 13395507) 10 1 6.24823 1.9
COMMENT     0.082322 1)
COMMENT     #166=(CLabel
COMMENT     (CWidget 0 (0 0) 1 2 0 0 #103# 1308 100)
COMMENT     (LOGPEN 0 0 0) 1
COMMENT     (LOGFONT 46 17 0 0 700 0 0 0 0 3 2 1 34
COMMENT     "Arial") 1.74233 0.666667 0
COMMENT     "rrnB T2 terminator" "@N" 1 5.49921 13.9386 0
COMMENT     -10 7.44297 1.07399 #165#)) (CObjectList)))
COMMENT     (CObjectList))
COMMENT     #167=(CGroupWidget (CWidget 14 (16 0) 1 2 0 0 Nil 538976288 100)
COMMENT     (CObjectList) (CObjectList))
COMMENT     #168=(CGroupWidget (CWidget 11 (0 0) 1 2 0 0 Nil -461 100)
COMMENT     (CObjectList) (CObjectList))
COMMENT     #169=(CGroupWidget (CWidget 12 (0 0) 1 2 0 0 Nil -1159 100)
COMMENT     (CObjectList) (CObjectList))) (CObjectList)))
COMMENT     (CSeqView 10 10 (CObjectList) (CObList) 1 (CObList)) (CObList)
            46547168
COMMENT     (CStringList) 0 16362928 (CObList)))
FEATURES             Location/Qualifiers
     misc_feature    1216..1835
                     /ApEinfo_fwdcolor=#ff0000
                     /ApEinfo_revcolor=#ff0000
                     /ApEinfo_graphicformat=arrow_data {{0 1 2 0 0 -1} {} 0}
     width           5
     offset          0
                     /vntifkey="21"
                     /label=pMB1\ori
     terminator      20..47
                     /ApEinfo_fwdcolor=pink
                     /ApEinfo_revcolor=pink
                     /ApEinfo_graphicformat=arrow_data {{0 1 2 0 0 -1} {} 0}
     width           5
     offset          0
                     /vntifkey="43"
                     /label=rrnB_T2_terminator
     CDS             316..1035
                     /ApEinfo_fwdcolor=pink
                     /ApEinfo_revcolor=pink
                     /ApEinfo_graphicformat=arrow_data {{0 1 2 0 0 -1} {} 0}
     width           5
     offset          0
                     /vntifkey="4"
                     /label=GFP+
     misc_feature    3337..4606
                     /ApEinfo_fwdcolor=#ff6666
                     /ApEinfo_revcolor=#ff6666
                     /ApEinfo_graphicformat=arrow_data {{0 1 2 0 0 -1} {} 0}
     width           5
     offset          0
                     /vntifkey="21"
                     /label=pAL5000
     misc_feature    2103..3101
                     /ApEinfo_fwdcolor=#ff6fcf
                     /ApEinfo_revcolor=green
                     /ApEinfo_graphicformat=arrow_data {{0 1 2 0 0 -1} {} 0}
     width           5
     offset          0
                     /vntifkey="21"
                     /label=KanR\cassette
     misc_feature    202..242
                     /ApEinfo_fwdcolor=#b3b3b3
                     /ApEinfo_revcolor=#800040
                     /ApEinfo_graphicformat=arrow_data {{0 1 2 0 0 -1} {} 0}
     width           5
     offset          0
                     /vntifkey="21"
                     /label=pConstitutive
     misc_feature    208..211
                     /ApEinfo_fwdcolor=cyan
                     /ApEinfo_revcolor=green
                     /ApEinfo_graphicformat=arrow_data {{0 1 2 0 0 -1} {} 0}
     width           5
     offset          0
                     /vntifkey="21"
                     /label=-35\site
     misc_feature    231..236
                     /ApEinfo_fwdcolor=cyan
                     /ApEinfo_revcolor=green
                     /ApEinfo_graphicformat=arrow_data {{0 1 2 0 0 -1} {} 0}
     width           5
     offset          0
                     /vntifkey="21"
                     /label=-10\site
BASE COUNT  1018 a 1384 c 1326 g 1048 t
ORIGIN
        1 actagttgat tagctaagca gaaggccatc ctgacggatg gcctttttgc gtttaatact
       61 gtttaaactc tagaaatatt ggatcgtcgg caccgtcacg gccgtgggag gcggcacgat
      121 ccgcgacgtg atgatcggcc gcatccccac ggtgctgcgc agtgagctct acgccatccc
      181 ggcgttgatc tgtgcgttcg ctgtgcgggc tctaacacgt cctagtatgg taggatgagc
      241 aacatttcga cgccgagaga ttcgccgccc gaaatgagca cgatccgcat gcttaattaa
      301 gaaggagata tacatatggc tagcaaagga gaagaacttt tcactggagt tgtcccaatt
      361 cttgttgaat tagatggtga tgttaatggg cacaaatttt ctgtcagtgg agagggtgaa
      421 ggtgatgcta catacggaaa gcttaccctt aaatttattt gcactactgg aaaactacct
      481 gttccatggc caacacttgt cactactttg acctatggtg ttcaatgctt ttcccgttat
      541 ccggatcata tgaaacggca tgactttttc aagagtgcca tgcccgaagg ttatgtacag
      601 gaacgcacta tatctttcaa agatgacggg aactacaaga cgcgtgctga agtcaagttt
      661 gaaggtgata cccttgttaa tcgtatcgag ttaaaaggta ttgattttaa agaagatgga
      721 aacattctcg gacacaaact cgagtacaac tataactcac acaatgtata catcacggca
      781 gacaaacaaa agaatggaat caaagctaac ttcaaaattc gccacaacat tgaagatggc
      841 tccgttcaac tagcagacca ttatcaacaa aatactccaa ttggcgatgg ccctgtcctt
      901 ttaccagaca accattacct gtcgacacaa tctgcccttt cgaaagatcc caacgaaaag
      961 cgtgaccaca tggtccttct tgagtttgta actgctgctg ggattacaca tggcatggat
     1021 gagctctaca aataatgaat tcgagctgga tccagcttcc tcgctcactg actcgctgcg
     1081 ctcggtcgtt cggctgcggc gagcggtatc agctcactca aaggcggtaa tacggttatc
     1141 cacagaatca ggggataacg caggaaagaa catgtgagca aaaggccagc aaaaggccag
     1201 gaaccgtaaa aaggccgcgt tgctggcgtt tttccatagg ctccgccccc ctgacgagca
     1261 tcacaaaaat cgacgctcaa gtcagaggtg gcgaaacccg acaggactat aaagatacca
     1321 ggcgtttccc cctggaagct ccctcgtgcg ctctcctgtt ccgaccctgc cgcttaccgg
     1381 atacctgtcc gcctttctcc cttcgggaag cgtggcgctt tctcaatgct cacgctgtag
     1441 gtatctcagt tcggtgtagg tcgttcgctc caagctgggc tgtgtgcacg aaccccccgt
     1501 tcagcccgac cgctgcgcct tatccggtaa ctatcgtctt gagtccaacc cggtaagaca
     1561 cgacttatcg ccactggcag cagccactgg taacaggatt agcagagcga ggtatgtagg
     1621 cggtgctaca gagttcttga agtggtggcc taactacggc tacactagaa ggacagtatt
     1681 tggtatctgc gctctgctga agccagttac cttcggaaaa agagttggta gctcttgatc
     1741 cggcaaacaa accaccgctg gtagcggtgg tttttttgtt tgcaagcagc agattacgcg
     1801 cagaaaaaaa ggatctcaag aagatccttt gatcttttct acggggtctg acgctcagtg
     1861 gaacgaaaac tcacgttaag ggattttggt catgagatta tcaaaaagga tcttcaccta
     1921 gatccttttg gggtgggcga agaactccag catgagatcc ccgcgctgga ggatcatcca
     1981 gccggcgtcc cggaaaacga ttccgaagcc caacctttca tagaaggcgg cggtggaatc
     2041 gaaatctcgt gatggcaggt tgggcgtcgc ttggtcggtc atttcgaacc ccagagtccc
     2101 gctcagaaga actcgtcaag aaggcgatag aaggcgatgc gctgcgaatc gggagcggcg
     2161 ataccgtaaa gcacgaggaa gcggtcagcc cattcgccgc caagctcttc agcaatatca
     2221 cgggtagcca acgctatgtc ctgatagcgg tccgccacac ccagccggcc acagtcgatg
     2281 aatccagaaa agcggccatt ttccaccatg atattcggca agcaggcatc gccatgggtc
     2341 acgacgagat cctcgccgtc gggcatccgc gccttgagcc tggcgaacag ttcggctggc
     2401 gcgagcccct gatgctcttc gtccagatca tcctgatcga caagaccggc ttccatccga
     2461 gtacgtgctc gctcgatgcg atgtttcgct tggtggtcga atgggcaggt agccggatca
     2521 agcgtatgca gccgccgcat tgcatcagcc atgatggata ctttctcggc aggagcaagg
     2581 tgagatgaca ggagatcctg ccccggcact tcgcccaata gcagccagtc ccttcccgct
     2641 tcagtgacaa cgtcgagcac agctgcgcaa ggaacgcccg tcgtggccag ccacgatagc
     2701 cgcgctgcct cgtcttggag ttcattcagg gcaccggaca ggtcggtctt gacaaaaaga
     2761 accgggcgcc cctgcgctga cagccggaac acggcggcat cagagcagcc gattgtctgt
     2821 tgtgcccagt catagccgaa tagcctctcc acccaagcgg ccggagaacc tgcgtgcaat
     2881 ccatcttgtt caatcatgcg aaacgatcct catcctgtct cttgatcaga tcttgatccc
     2941 ctgcgccatc agatccttgg cggcaagaaa gccatccagt ttactttgca gggcttccca
     3001 accttaccag agggcgcccc agctggcaat tccggttcgc ttgctgtcca taaaaccgcc
     3061 cagtctagct atcgccatgt aagcccactg caagctacct gctttctctt tgcgcttgcg
     3121 ttttcccttg tccagatagc ccagtagctg acattcatcc ggggtcagca ccgtttctgc
     3181 ggactggctt tctacgtgtt ccgcttcctt tagcagccct tgcgccctga gtgcttgcgg
     3241 cagcgtgaag ctagcgtcta ccaggacttt tacctgtccg acccgttgca acggaacccc
     3301 ccacggaacc cccgcgacac ccgctcccca attgcgttag aacagcggtg gattgtcggc
     3361 ttcgttgtgg gccttttgag ccgcttcctg ttctgccgca cgctctttcc tcgcccgata
     3421 gccgagtcgc ttaacggtgt ccagatgcag cccgaaatgt ttggccgttt gcggccaaga
     3481 gtggccctcg tcgtcgtgat aggcgcggat gcgttcgcgg cgtgcagcct gctcggcgag
     3541 ccactcgctg cgttcctgcg ccacgagccg gacgacgtgg cgttcggata gtccggtgat
     3601 tcgagcgcct tcggcggcgg tcacgcgccg ctttttgcgg acagtcggct gccggttgta
     3661 gccgtcgctg tagccgtcgc tcatagcaat gcctccatgg ctgacgcgga ctttgcgcgc
     3721 cgcgcaactg tgctcgccgc cgtgcgcgct gctgcgccct tccgcgagat ggccgactgg
     3781 cgcgcactga gtgtggcctc gtagaccacg atcccgtccg cccaaatgcg cgacttggtt
     3841 gtgatccaac gccaaatgct gttggcgatg gcgcggacct cgctgtccgg tagcggtccg
     3901 ggacacacgt cgttgcacgg gaactcggcg tttcgcgcgt ggcactcggc atagatcgcg
     3961 cggccgagtc cgtccacgtt ccgggtcggc aggtagatcc gcatgagggc gggacgatag
     4021 gcccacaacc tgacggaatc gaacagtgcg caattccgcc ctagcggcgt cggagccgct
     4081 ttgtacgtgg tctgctgacg ccagcgcggc ggtggcatgt tcgcgccgag ctcggcctcg
     4141 atgtggctga gtgtgtagag atctgagtgg agccattccg tttcccaggc gatgtggccg
     4201 gggtttttgg tcatgaggcc tgagtaactg cggtcgccgt ccacggcgcg ccgaaggcct
     4261 tcggcgcacg ccgccatgta tgcgagcggc ttacgccgcg cgtattcggt gcgtggaaca
     4321 ggggcgttga gtgcccacac tgcgtgtgcg tggccgttgg cgcgattgcc cacgatcgcg
     4381 ttgggcagcg gatgggaccc ccgggcgctg agcgctcgga gcgctgcgtc tggatggtct
     4441 acgtccacga ccagcaggtt tgccagcgct gttgggttcg cctcgatgta ccggcggcct
     4501 agggccgacg cgcggctttg gcggtagatc ccctcgagca gatcgtcgct tgccagcggc
     4561 cagtacggca gccagagctg ctcaaattcg tcggcgacgt ggctcacgct tggtagtaga
     4621 ccacgattaa tcaccggtgt atggtccgac acgagctcca agtcagatat ttcgctgagg
     4681 ggccacccca caactgcaca ctcccccgct ctcccgtcga gccctggtgg tggaacacca
     4741 gcgacagccg agcaccccca accacctgta ccaacc
//
