>Addgene plasmid #119882 | pDD57 | addgene full sequence | sequence record 233110 | Addgene NGS Result
ACTAGTTGATTAGCTAAGCAGAAGGCCATCCTGACGGATGGCCTTTTTGCGTTTAATACTGTTTAAACTC
TAGAAATATTGGATCGTCGGCACCGTCACGGCCGTGGGAGGCGGCACGATCCGCGACGTGATGATCGGCC
GCATCCCCACGGTGCTGCGCAGTGAGCTCTACGCCATCCCGGCGTTGATCTGTGCGTTCGCTGTGCGGGC
TCTAACACGTCCTAGTATGGTAGGATGAGCAACATTTCGACGCCGAGAGATTCGCCGCCCGAAATGAGCA
CGATCCGCATGCTTAATTAAGAAGGAGATATACATATGGCTAGCAAAGGAGAAGAACTTTTCACTGGAGT
TGTCCCAATTCTTGTTGAATTAGATGGTGATGTTAATGGGCACAAATTTTCTGTCAGTGGAGAGGGTGAA
GGTGATGCTACATACGGAAAGCTTACCCTTAAATTTATTTGCACTACTGGAAAACTACCTGTTCCATGGC
CAACACTTGTCACTACTTTGACCTATGGTGTTCAATGCTTTTCCCGTTATCCGGATCATATGAAACGGCA
TGACTTTTTCAAGAGTGCCATGCCCGAAGGTTATGTACAGGAACGCACTATATCTTTCAAAGATGACGGG
AACTACAAGACGCGTGCTGAAGTCAAGTTTGAAGGTGATACCCTTGTTAATCGTATCGAGTTAAAAGGTA
TTGATTTTAAAGAAGATGGAAACATTCTCGGACACAAACTCGAGTACAACTATAACTCACACAATGTATA
CATCACGGCAGACAAACAAAAGAATGGAATCAAAGCTAACTTCAAAATTCGCCACAACATGGAAGATGGC
TCCGTTCAACTAGCAGACCATTATCAACAAAATACTCCAATTGGCGATGGCCCTGTCCTTTTACCAGACA
ACCATTACCTGTCGACACAATCTGCCCTTTCGAAAGATCCCAACGAAAAGCGTGACCACATGGTCCTTCT
TGAGTTTGTAACTGCTGCTGGGATTACACATGGCATGGATGAGCTCTACAAATAATGAATTCGAGCTGGA
TCCAGCTTCCTCGCTCACTGACTCGCTGCGCTCGGTCGTTCGGCTGCGGCGAGCGGTATCAGCTCACTCA
AAGGCGGTAATACGGTTATCCACAGAATCAGGGGATAACGCAGGAAAGAACATGTGAGCAAAAGGCCAGC
AAAAGGCCAGGAACCGTAAAAAGGCCGCGTTGCTGGCGTTTTTCCATAGGCTCCGCCCCCCTGACGAGCA
TCACAAAAATCGACGCTCAAGTCAGAGGTGGCGAAACCCGACAGGACTATAAAGATACCAGGCGTTTCCC
CCTGGAAGCTCCCTCGTGCGCTCTCCTGTTCCGACCCTGCCGCTTACCGGATACCTGTCCGCCTTTCTCC
CTTCGGGAAGCGTGGCGCTTTCTCATAGCTCACGCTGTAGGTATCTCAGTTCGGTGTAGGTCGTTCGCTC
CAAGCTGGGCTGTGTGCACGAACCCCCCGTTCAGCCCGACCGCTGCGCCTTATCCGGTAACTATCGTCTT
GAGTCCAACCCGGTAAGACACGACTTATCGCCACTGGCAGCAGCCACTGGTAACAGGATTAGCAGAGCGA
GGTATGTAGGCGGTGCTACAGAGTTCTTGAAGTGGTGGCCTAACTACGGCTACACTAGAAGAACAGTATT
TGGTATCTGCGCTCTGCTGAAGCCAGTTACCTTCGGAAAAAGAGTTGGTAGCTCTTGATCCGGCAAACAA
ACCACCGCTGGTAGCGGTGGTTTTTTTGTTTGCAAGCAGCAGATTACGCGCAGAAAAAAAGGATCTCAAG
AAGATCCTTTGATCTTTTCTACGGGGTCTGACGCTCAGTGGAACGAAAACTCACGTTAAGGGATTTTGGT
CATGAGATTATCAAAAAGGATCTTCACCTAGATCCTTTTGGGGTGGGCGAAGAACTCCAGCATGAGATCC
CCGCGCTGGAGGATCATCCAGCCGGCGTCCCGGAAAACGATTCCGAAGCCCAACCTTTCATAGAAGGCGG
CGGTGGAATCGAAATCTCGTGATGGCAGGTTGGGCGTCGCTTGGTCGGTCATTTCGAACCCCAGAGTCCC
GCTCAGAAGAACTCGTCAAGAAGGCGATAGAAGGCGATGCGCTGCGAATCGGGAGCGGCGATACCGTAAA
GCACGAGGAAGCGGTCAGCCCATTCGCCGCCAAGCTCTTCAGCAATATCACGGGTAGCCAACGCTATGTC
CTGATAGCGGTCCGCCACACCCAGCCGGCCACAGTCGATGAATCCAGAAAAGCGGCCATTTTCCACCATG
ATATTCGGCAAGCAGGCATCGCCATGGGTCACGACGAGATCCTCGCCGTCGGGCATCCGCGCCTTGAGCC
TGGCGAACAGTTCGGCTGGCGCGAGCCCCTGATGCTCTTCGTCCAGATCATCCTGATCGACAAGACCGGC
TTCCATCCGAGTACGTGCTCGCTCGATGCGATGTTTCGCTTGGTGGTCGAATGGGCAGGTAGCCGGATCA
AGCGTATGCAGCCGCCGCATTGCATCAGCCATGATGGATACTTTCTCGGCAGGAGCAAGGTGAGATGACA
GGAGATCCTGCCCCGGCACTTCGCCCAATAGCAGCCAGTCCCTTCCCGCTTCAGTGACAACGTCGAGCAC
AGCTGCGCAAGGAACGCCCGTCGTGGCCAGCCACGATAGCCGCGCTGCCTCGTCTTGGAGTTCATTCAGG
GCACCGGACAGGTCGGTCTTGACAAAAAGAACCGGGCGCCCCTGCGCTGACAGCCGGAACACGGCGGCAT
CAGAGCAGCCGATTGTCTGTTGTGCCCAGTCATAGCCGAATAGCCTCTCCACCCAAGCGGCCGGAGAACC
TGCGTGCAATCCATCTTGTTCAATCATGCGAAACGATCCTCATCCTGTCTCTTGATCAGATCTTGATCCC
CTGCGCCATCAGATCCTTGGCGGCAAGAAAGCCATCCAGTTTACTTTGCAGGGCTTCCCAACCTTACCAG
AGGGCGCCCCAGCTGGCAATTCCGGTTCGCTTGCTGTCCATAAAACCGCCCAGTCTAGCTATCGCCATGT
AAGCCCACTGCAAGCTACCTGCTTTCTCTTTGCGCTTGCGTCTGACATTCATCCGGGGTCAGCACCGTTT
CTGCGGACTGGCTTTCTACGTGTTCCGCTTCCTTTAGCAGCCCTTGCGCCCTGAGTGCTTGCGGCAGCGT
GAAGCTAGCGTCTACCAGGACTTTTACCTGTCCGACCCGTTGCAACGGAACCCCCCACGGAACCCCCGCG
ACACCCGCTCCCCAATTGCGTTAGAACAGCGGTGGATTGTCGGCTTCGTTGTGGGCCTTTTGAGCCGCTT
CCTGTTCTGCCGCACGCTCTTTCCTCGCCCGATAGCCGAGTCGCTTAACGGTGTCCAGATGCAGCCCGAA
ATGTTTGGCCGTTTGCGGCCAAGAGTGGCCCTCGTCGTCGTGATAGGCGCGGATGCGTTCGCGGCGTGCA
GCCTGCTCGGCGAGCCACTCGCTGCGTTCCTGCGCCACGAGCCGGACGACGTGGCGTTCGGATAGTCCGG
TGATTCGAGCGCCTTCGGCGGCGGTCACGCGCCGCTTTTTGCGGACAGTCGGCTGCCGGTTGTAGCCGTC
GCTGTAGCCGTCGCTCATAGCAATGCCTCCATGGCTGACGCGGACTTTGCGCGCCGCGCAACTGTGCTCG
CCGCCGTGCGCGCTGCTGCGCCCTTCCGCGAGATGGCCGACTGGCGCGCACTGAGTGTGGCCTCGTAGAC
CACGATCCCGTCCGCCCAAATGCGCGACTTGGTTGTGATCCAACGCCAAATGCTGTTGGCGATGGCGCGG
ACCTCGCTGTCCGGTAGCGGTCCGGGACACACGTCGTTGCACGGGAACTCGGCGTTTCGCGCGTGGCACT
CGGCATAGATCGCGCGGCCGAGTCCGTCCACGTTCCGGGTCGGCAGGTAGATCCGCATGAGGGCGGGACG
ATAGGCCCACAACCTGACGGAATCGAACAGTGCGCAATTCCGCCCTAGCGGCGTCGGAGCCGCTTTGTAC
GTGGTCTGCTGACGCCAGCGCGGCGGTGGCATGTTCGCGCCGAGCTCGGCCTCGATGTGGCTGAGTGTGT
AGAGATCTGAGTGGAGCCATTCCGTTTCCCAGGCGATGTGGCCGGGGTTTTTGGTCATGAGGCCTGAGTA
ACTGCGGTCGCCGTCCACGGCGCGCCGAAGGCCTTCGGCGCACGCCGCCATGTATGCGAGCGGCTTACGC
CGCGCGTATTCGGTGCGTGGAACAGGGGCGTTGAGTGCCCACACTGCGTGTGCGTGGCCGTTGGCGCGAT
TGCCCACGATCGCGTTGGGCAGCGGATGGGACCCCCGGGCGCTGAGCGCTCGGAGCGCTGCGTCTGGATG
GTCTACGTCCACGACCAGCAGGTTTGCCAGCGCTGTTGGGTTCGCCTCGATGTACCGGCGGCCTAGGGCC
GACGCGCGGCTTTGGCGGTAGATCCCCTCGAGCAGATCGTCGCTTGCCAGCGGCCAGTACGGCAGCCAGA
GCTGCTCAAATTCGTCGGCGACGTGGCTCACGCTTGGTAGTAGACCACGATTAATCACCGGTGTATGGTC
CGACACGAGCTCCAAGTCAGATATTTCGCTGAGGGGCCACCCCACAACTGCACACTCCCCCGCTCTCCCG
TCGAGCCCTGGTGGTGGAACACCAGCGACAGCCGAGCACCCCCAACCACCTGTACCAACC
Features (pLannotate 1.2.2; 8 found; start..end, strand, type, name):
     20..47      +  terminator     rrnB T2 terminator: transcription terminator T2 from the E. coli rrnB gene
     83..187     +  CDS            Y4104_STRCO (fragment): Protein inferred from homology: Swiss-Prot protein existence level 3. From Streptomyces coelicolor (strain ATCC BAA-471 / A3(2) / M145).
    316..1035    +  CDS            Cycle 3 GFP: Cycle 3 GFP (Crameri et al., 1996) mammalian codon-optimized
   1231..1819    -  rep_origin     ori: high-copy-number ColE1/pMB1/pBR322/pUC origin of replication
   1930..2082    -  CDS            ble (fragment): BLE_KLEPN - Experimental evidence at protein level: Swiss-Prot protein existence level 1. Binding protein with a strong affinity to the bleomycin family of antibiotics. Binds to CL990; an antimitotic-antibiotic compound. From Klebsiella pneumoniae.
   2106..2897    -  CDS            neo: KKA2_KLEPN - Also known as kan, nptII. Experimental evidence at protein level: Swiss-Prot protein existence level 1. Resistance to kanamycin, neomycin, paromomycin, ribostamycin, butirosin and gentamicin B. From Klebsiella pneumoniae.
   2929..3123    -  CDS            tnpA (fragment): TN5P_ECOLX - Also known as tnp. Experimental evidence at protein level: Swiss-Prot protein existence level 1. Mediates transposition of transposon Tn5 by a 'cut and paste' mechanism. First, the monomeric transposase binds the 19 bp inverted DNA repeats flanking the transposon. Then, dimerization of the DNA- bound transposase creates a synaptic DNA complex. After nicking of the first DNA strand, excision of the transposon proceeds through a series of intermediates. The transposase then mediates the insertion of the transposon at a new site by strand transfer. The activity of the wild- type tran
   3122..3226    -  CDS            tnpA (fragment): TN5P_ECOLX - Also known as tnp. Experimental evidence at protein level: Swiss-Prot protein existence level 1. Mediates transposition of transposon Tn5 by a 'cut and paste' mechanism. First, the monomeric transposase binds the 19 bp inverted DNA repeats flanking the transposon. Then, dimerization of the DNA- bound transposase creates a synaptic DNA complex. After nicking of the first DNA strand, excision of the transposon proceeds through a series of intermediates. The transposase then mediates the insertion of the transposon at a new site by strand transfer. The activity of the wild- type tran
