[The description below was written by a language model from this plasmid's Addgene catalogue record and the feature table of its GenBank file; any pLannotate feature table in this document was generated separately and was not available to it.]
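Description:
pDD57 is a 4,776 bp circular bacterial expression plasmid built on a pAL5000/pMB1 shuttle backbone. It carries two replication regions. The pMB1 origin supports maintenance in Escherichia coli, and the record lists DH5alpha as the propagation strain. The pAL5000 segment comes from a mycobacterial plasmid replicon that is commonly used to drive replication in actinomycete hosts such as Mycobacterium and Rhodococcus. A single kanamycin resistance cassette (KanR) is the only selectable marker annotated. The copy number is recorded as unknown.

The payload is a simple constitutive reporter unit. A short promoter annotated as pConstitutive, with marked -35 and -10 elements, lies upstream of the GFP+ coding sequence, a green fluorescent protein variant. The record does not state the origin or relative strength of this promoter, and no ribosome binding site is annotated in the gap between promoter and coding sequence. An rrnB T2 terminator sits upstream of the promoter, where it would insulate the cassette from read-through transcription coming from the backbone. No terminator downstream of GFP+ is annotated among the listed features.

The plasmid's stated purpose is constitutive GFP+ expression on this particular replicon and marker combination. The associated work describes a molecular toolkit for gene expression control and genome modification in Rhodococcus opacus PD630. This suggests that pDD57 serves as a fluorescent reference construct for characterising the pAL5000 backbone with kanamycin selection in that organism.
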