Addgene plasmid #119882: pDD57
Purpose: Constitutive expression of GFP+ on pAL5000/pMB1 backbone with kanamycin resistance.
Depositing lab: Tae Seok Moon. Depositing organization: Washington University in Saint Louis. Publication: Molecular Toolkit for Gene Expression Control and Genome Modification in Rhodococcus opacus PD630. DeLorenzo DM, Rottinghaus AG, Henson WR, Moon TS. ACS Synth Biol. 2018 Feb 16;7(2):727-738. doi: 10.1021/acssynbio.7b00416. Epub 2018 Feb 5. PubMed 29366319.
Backbone
  Vector backbone: pAL5000/pMB1 shuttle vector
  Vector type: Bacterial Expression
Growth in bacteria
  Bacterial resistance: Kanamycin, 50 μg/mL
  Growth temperature: 37°C
  Growth strain: DH5alpha
  Copy number: Unknown
Gene/Insert
  Gene/Insert name: pConstitutive_GFP+
Terms and licenses: Academic/Nonprofit Terms; Industry Terms: Not Available to Industry
How to cite: pDD57 was a gift from Tae Seok Moon (Addgene plasmid # 119882 ; http://n2t.net/addgene:119882 ; RRID:Addgene_119882)
