>Addgene plasmid #119882 | pDD57 | depositor partial sequence | sequence record 227268 | pConstitutive
TGTGCGGGCTCTAACACGTCCTAGTATGGTAGGATGAGCAA
